>Addgene plasmid #126826 | Pm_MSP3.10-Cd4-bio-His | addgene full sequence | sequence record 245755 | Addgene NGS Result
GTGATGCGGTTTTGGCAGTACACCAATGGGCGTGGATAGCGGTTTGACTCACGGGGATTTCCAAGTCTCC
ACCCCATTGACGTCAATGGGAGTTTGTTTTGGCACCAAAATCAACGGGACTTTCCAAAATGTCGTAATAA
CCCCGCCCCGTTGACGCAAATGGGCGGTAGGCGTGTACGGTGGGAGGTCTATATAAGCAGAGCTCGTTTA
GTGAACCGTCAGATCCTCACTCTCTTCCGCATCGCTGTCTGCGAGGGCCAGCTGTTGGGCTCGCGGTTGA
GGACAAACTCTTCGCGGTCTTTCCAGTACTCTTGGATCGGAAACCCGTCGGCCTCCGAACGGTACTCCGC
CACCGAGGGACCTGAGCGAGTCCGCATCGACCGGATCGGAAAACCTCTCGAGAAAGGCGTCTAACCAGTC
ACAGTCGCAAGGTAGGCTGAGCACCGTGGCGGGCGGCAGCGGGTGGCGGTCGGGGTTGTTTCTGGCGGAG
GTGCTGCTGATGATGTAATTAAAGTAGGCGGTCTTGAGACGGCGGATGGTCGAGGTGAGGTGTGGCAGGC
TTGAGATCCAGCTGTTGGGGTGAGTACTCCCTCTCAAAAGCGGGCATTACTTCTGCGCTAAGATTGTCAG
TTTCCAAAAACGAGGAGGATTTGATATTCACCTGGCCCGATCTGGCCATACACTTGAGTGACAATGACAT
CCACTTTGCCTTTCTCTCCACAGGTGTCCACTCCCAGGTCCAAGTTTGCCACCATGGAGTTTCAGACCCA
GGTACTCATGTCCCTGCTGCTCTGCATGTCTGGTGCGGCCGCCAAGATGCCCAGAGAGGTGGACAACACC
AAGAACATCGGCAACATGAAGCGGAGCCTGCCCCACAACTTCTACGTGAAGAATATCGCCCTGCAGGACG
AGGAAGAGAAGCGGACCCTCCAGGTGGACCCTCCCAGCCAGGAAGAGGCCAGAAGCGTCCAGACACCCCA
GAGCGAGCTGAACCCCGATCAGAAAGAGGCCCGGACAGAGAACGGCCAGGCCGGACTGGAAGCCCTGCCT
TCTGAGGGCCAGAATCTGCAGGGCCGGACCCTGTCTACCAACGCCGCCGTGAACGGCATCATCAACGAGC
CCAACGTGGACACCCAGGAAGAACACCACGGCAGCACCCAGAACCTGAAGGACAAAGAGCAGCAGCCCGA
CGCCGAGAACAGCCGGTCCATCGGAAATATCGTGGGAGCCCAGGATACCCAGGAACTGAGCCAGGAAAAA
GAGAGCAACACCGCCATCAGCAGAGGCGAGCACAGCGAGAAAGAGATCACCAAAGAGACAGCCACCGGCA
AGACCAGCAACGGCCACACCGAGACAGCCGAGATCTCTGCCGGAAAGGCCCTGAAGCCCAGCGTGCAGCC
TAATGCCCTGCCTGCCGATAAGGCCGAGAGAAGCCTGGAAACCGCCACCGGCCTGAACAAGGATCAGCCT
GCCAGCCCTAGCGGCGAGGAACCCCTGATCAAGCCTGAAGTGGGCACCACCCTGAACAGCAAGAGCCCCG
AGGAAGATCGGGGCGAAAAAGAAAAGGGCCCCGAGCCCCACAGAGCCAGCGAGTCTGAACAGCTGCCAGC
CGAGAAGTCCACCGACCAGAAACTGAGCGTGTCCGAGGGCGACCTGCCCAGCACACTGGATGTGAAGGCC
CCAAGCGGCCCACAGAACGAGGACCTGAGCACACAGGAACCCCAGTCCGTCGACAACGAGCAGGGCAAAG
AAGAGGACGAAGAGGAACGCAAGGGCGTCGAGGAACATCAGGAAGAGAGCCCCAGCAGCCTGTCCGAGAA
AGTGGACAACCAGAACATCCTGGAACCCGTGAACCTGCCCCAGGGCAAGACCCACAACACCGTGGATGAG
GATGAGAAAGTGATCGAGGAAAATGAGGAAAAGCAGAAAGAAGAAGATGAGGAAGATATCATCAAGGCCG
AAGAGGTGCAGAACATCGTCAAAGAGATTCTGCAGGAAGGGGAGGAAGAGGGAAAAGAGGAGGGCGAGGA
AGAGGAAGAGGACGAGGAACAGGCCGGCGAGTACAACTCCCACGGCAAGCAGGATAAGACCGAGGGCGTG
AACAACGAGCTGCTGAAAGAGAAAGAGGAAAGCACCCCTCCTCCCAACGACGCCACCCTGTACAAGTACT
TCAGCATGGAATACGAGGACGACAATGAGGCCAAGAAGTTCGCCGACGAGCTGATCAACACCCTGGTCAC
CAGCGTGGGCGGCGACACCAGCACCGTGAACACCCTGAAGGATCTGGAAAAGGATATGCGGCAGTTCTTC
CTCAACATTGGCGCGCCGTCGACCTCCATCACGGCCTATAAGAGTGAGGGGGAGTCAGCGGAGTTCTCCT
TCCCACTCAACCTTGGAGAGGAAAGCCTGCAGGGAGAGTTGAGATGGAAGGCAGAGAAGGCTCCTTCTTC
CCAGTCCTGGATCACCTTCTCCCTAAAGAACCAAAAGGTGTCTGTGCAGAAGTCTACTAGCAACCCCAAG
TTCCAGCTGTCCGAAACGCTCCCACTCACCCTTCAGATACCCCAGGTCTCCCTTCAGTTTGCTGGTTCTG
GCAACCTGACCCTGACTCTGGACAGAGGGATACTGTATCAGGAAGTGAACCTGGTGGTGATGAAAGTGAC
TCAGCCCGACAGCAACACTTTGACCTGTGAGGTGATGGGACCCACCTCACCCAAGATGAGACTGATCTTG
AAGCAGGAGAATCAGGAGGCCAGGGTCTCCAGGCAGGAGAAAGTGATTCAAGTGCAGGCCCCTGAAGCAG
GGGTGTGGCAATGTCTACTGAGTGAAGGTGAAGAGGTCAAGATGGACTCCAAGATCCAGGTTTTATCCAA
AGGGTTGAATTCCGGCAGCCTGCACCACATCCTGGACGCCCAGAAGATGCTGTGGAACCACAGGGACAGG
AACCTGCCTCCTCTGGCCCCTCTGGGCCCCCACCACCATCACCACCATTGAGTCTAGACACGTGATTAAT
TAAGGATCCCCCGACCTCGACCTCTGGCTAATAAAGGAAATTTATTTTCATTGCAATAGTGTGTTGGAAT
TTTTTGTGTCTCTCACTCGGAAGGACATATGGGAGGGCAAATCATTTGGTCGAGATCCCTCGGAGATCTC
TAGCTAGAGGATCGATCCCCGCCCCGGACGAACTAAACCTGACTACGACATCTCTGCCCCTTCTTCGCGG
GGCAGTGCATGTAATCCCTTCAGTTGGTTGGTACAACTTGCCAACTGGGCCCTGTTCCACATGTGACACG
GGGGGGGACCAAACACAAAGGGGTTCTCTGACTGTAGTTGACATCCTTATAAATGGATGTGCACATTTGC
CAACACTGAGTGGCTTTCATCCTGGAGCAGACTTTGCAGTCTGTGGACTGCAACACAACATTGCCTTTAT
GTGTAACTCTTGGCTGAAGCTCTTACACCAATGCTGGGGGACATGTACCTCCCAGGGGCCCAGGAAGACT
ACGGGAGGCTACACCAACGTCAATCAGAGGGGCCTGTGTAGCTACCGATAAGCGGACCCTCAAGAGGGCA
TTAGCAATAGTGTTTATAAGGCCCCCTTGTTAACCCTAAACGGGTAGCATATGCTTCCCGGGTAGTAGTA
TATACTATCCAGACTAACCCTAATTCAATAGCATATGTTACCCAACGGGAAGCATATGCTATCGAATTAG
GGTTAGTAAAAGGGTCCTAAGGAACAGCGATATCTCCCACCCCATGAGCTGTCACGGTTTTATTTACATG
GGGTCAGGATTCCACGAGGGTAGTGAACCATTTTAGTCACAAGGGCAGTGGCTGAAGATCAAGGAGCGGG
CAGTGAACTCTCCTGAATCTTCGCCTGCTTCTTCATTCTCCTTCGTTTAGCTAATAGAATAACTGCTGAG
TTGTGAACAGTAAGGTGTATGTGAGGTGCTCGAAAACAAGGTTTCAGGTGACGCCCCCAGAATAAAATTT
GGACGGGGGGTTCAGTGGTGGCATTGTGCTATGACACCAATATAACCCTCACAAACCCCTTGGGCAATAA
ATACTAGTGTAGGAATGAAACATTCTGAATATCTTTAACAATAGAAATCCATGGGGTGGGGACAAGCCGT
AAAGACTGGATGTCCATCTCACACGAATTTATGGCTATGGGCAACACATAATCCTAGTGCAATATGATAC
TGGGGTTATTAAGATGTGTCCCAGGCAGGGACCAAGACAGGTGAACCATGTTGTTACACTCTATTTGTAA
CAAGGGGAAAGAGAGTGGACGCCGACAGCAGCGGACTCCACTGGTTGTCTCTAACACCCCCGAAAATTAA
ACGGGGCTCCACGCCAATGGGGCCCATAAACAAAGACAAGTGGCCACTCTTTTTTTTGAAATTGTGGAGT
GGGGGCACGCGTCAGCCCCCACACGCCGCCCTGCGGTTTTGGACTGTAAAATAAGGGTGTAATAACTTGG
CTGATTGTAACCCCGCTAACCACTGCGGTCAAACCACTTGCCCACAAAACCACTAATGGCACCCCGGGGA
ATACCTGCATAAGTAGGTGGGCGGGCCAAGATAGGGGCGCGATTGCTGCGATCTGGAGGACAAATTACAC
ACACTTGCGCCTGAGCGCCAAGCACAGGGTTGTTGGTCCTCATATTCACGAGGTCGCTGAGAGCACGGTG
GGCTAATGTTGCCATGGGTAGCATATACTACCCAAATATCTGGATAGCATATGCTATCCTAATCTATATC
TGGGTAGCATAGGCTATCCTAATCTATATCTGGGTAGCATATGCTATCCTAATCTATATCTGGGTAGTAT
ATGCTATCCTAATTTATATCTGGGTAGCATAGGCTATCCTAATCTATATCTGGGTAGCATATGCTATCCT
AATCTATATCTGGGTAGTATATGCTATCCTAATCTGTATCCGGGTAGCATATGCTATCCTAATAGAGATT
AGGGTAGTATATGCTATCCTAATTTATATCTGGGTAGCATATACTACCCAAATATCTGGATAGCATATGC
TATCCTAATCTATATCTGGGTAGCATATGCTATCCTAATCTATATCTGGGTAGCATAGGCTATCCTAATC
TATATCTGGGTAGCATATGCTATCCTAATCTATATCTGGGTAGTATATGCTATCCTAATTTATATCTGGG
TAGCATAGGCTATCCTAATCTATATCTGGGTAGCATATGCTATCCTAATCTATATCTGGGTAGTATATGC
TATCCTAATCTGTATCCGGGTAGCATATGCTATCCTCATGATAAGCTGTCAAACATGAGAATTTTCTTGA
AGACGAAAGGGCCTCGTGATACGCCTATTTTTATAGGTTAATGTCATGATAATAATGGTTTCTTAGACGT
CAGGTGGCACTTTTCGGGGAAATGTGCGCGGAACCCCTATTTGTTTATTTTTCTAAATACATTCAAATAT
GTATCCGCTCATGAGACAATAACCCTGATAAATGCTTCAATAATATTGAAAAAGGAAGAGTATGAGTATT
CAACATTTCCGTGTCGCCCTTATTCCCTTTTTTGCGGCATTTTGCCTTCCTGTTTTTGCTCACCCAGAAA
CGCTGGTGAAAGTAAAAGATGCTGAAGATCAGTTGGGTGCACGAGTGGGTTACATCGAACTGGATCTCAA
CAGCGGTAAGATCCTTGAGAGTTTTCGCCCCGAAGAACGTTTTCCAATGATGAGCACTTTTAAAGTTCTG
CTATGTGGCGCGGTATTATCCCGTGTTGACGCCGGGCAAGAGCAACTCGGTCGCCGCATACACTATTCTC
AGAATGACTTGGTTGAGTACTCACCAGTCACAGAAAAGCATCTTACGGATGGCATGACAGTAAGAGAATT
ATGCAGTGCTGCCATAACCATGAGTGATAACACTGCGGCCAACTTACTTCTGACAACGATCGGAGGACCG
AAGGAGCTAACCGCTTTTTTGCACAACATGGGGGATCATGTAACTCGCCTTGATCGTTGGGAACCGGAGC
TGAATGAAGCCATACCAAACGACGAGCGTGACACCACGATGCCTGCAGCAATGGCAACAACGTTGCGCAA
ACTATTAACTGGCGAACTACTTACTCTAGCTTCCCGGCAACAATTAATAGACTGGATGGAGGCGGATAAA
GTTGCAGGACCACTTCTGCGCTCGGCCCTTCCGGCTGGCTGGTTTATTGCTGATAAATCTGGAGCCGGTG
AGCGTGGGTCTCGCGGTATCATTGCAGCACTGGGGCCAGATGGTAAGCCCTCCCGTATCGTAGTTATCTA
CACGACGGGGAGTCAGGCAACTATGGATGAACGAAATAGACAGATCGCTGAGATAGGTGCCTCACTGATT
AAGCATTGGTAACTGTCAGACCAAGTTTACTCATATATACTTTAGATTGATTTAAAACTTCATTTTTAAT
TTAAAAGGATCTAGGTGAAGATCCTTTTTGATAATCTCATGACCAAAATCCCTTAACGTGAGTTTTCGTT
CCACTGAGCGTCAGACCCCGTAGAAAAGATCAAAGGATCTTCTTGAGATCCTTTTTTTCTGCGCGTAATC
TGCTGCTTGCAAACAAAAAAACCACCGCTACCAGCGGTGGTTTGTTTGCCGGATCAAGAGCTACCAACTC
TTTTTCCGAAGGTAACTGGCTTCAGCAGAGCGCAGATACCAAATACTGTTCTTCTAGTGTAGCCGTAGTT
AGGCCACCACTTCAAGAACTCTGTAGCACCGCCTACATACCTCGCTCTGCTAATCCTGTTACCAGTGGCT
GCTGCCAGTGGCGATAAGTCGTGTCTTACCGGGTTGGACTCAAGACGATAGTTACCGGATAAGGCGCAGC
GGTCGGGCTGAACGGGGGGTTCGTGCACACAGCCCAGCTTGGAGCGAACGACCTACACCGAACTGAGATA
CCTACAGCGTGAGCTATGAGAAAGCGCCACGCTTCCCGAAGGGAGAAAGGCGGACAGGTATCCGGTAAGC
GGCAGGGTCGGAACAGGAGAGCGCACGAGGGAGCTTCCAGGGGGAAACGCCTGGTATCTTTATAGTCCTG
TCGGGTTTCGCCACCTCTGACTTGAGCGTCGATTTTTGTGATGCTCGTCAGGGGGGCGGAGCCTATGGAA
AAACGCCAGCAACGCGGCCTTTTTACGGTTCCTGGCCTTTTGCTGGCCTTTTGCTCACATGTTCTTTCCT
GCGTTATCCCCTGATTCTGTGGATAACCGTATTACCGCCTTTGAGTGAGCTGATACCGCTCGCCGCAGCC
GAACGACCGAGCGCAGCGAGTCAGTGAGCGAGGAAGCGGAAGAGCGCCCAATACGCAAACCGCCTCTCCC
CGCGCGTTGGCCGATTCATTAATGCAGCTGGCACGACAGGTTTCCCGACTGGAAAGCGGGCAGTGAGCGC
AACGCAATTAATGTGAGTTAGCTCACTCATTAGGCACCCCAGGCTTTACACTTTATGCTTCCGGCTCGTA
TGTTGTGTGGAATTGTGAGCGGATAACAATTTCACACAGGAAACAGCTATGACCATGATTACGCCAAGCT
CTAGCTAGAGGTCGACCAATTCTCATGTTTGACAGCTTATCATCGCAGATCCGGGCAACGTTGTTGCCAT
TGCTGCAGGCGCAGAACTGGTAGGTATGGAAGATCTATACATTGAATCAATATTGGCAATTAGCCATATT
AGTCATTGGTTATATAGCATAAATCAATATTGGCTATTGGCCATTGCATACGTTGTATCTATATCATAAT
ATGTACATTTATATTGGCTCATGTCCAATATGACCGCCATGTTGACATTGATTATTGACTAGTTATTAAT
AGTAATCAATTACGGGGTCATTAGTTCATAGCCCATATATGGAGTTCCGCGTTACATAACTTACGGTAAA
TGGCCCGCCTGGCTGACCGCCCAACGACCCCCGCCCATTGACGTCAATAATGACGTATGTTCCCATAGTA
ACGCCAATAGGGACTTTCCATTGACGTCAATGGGTGGAGTATTTACGGTAAACTGCCCACTTGGCAGTAC
ATCAAGTGTATCATATGCCAAGTCCGCCCCCTATTGACGTCAATGACGGTAAATGGCCCGCCTGGCATTA
TGCCCAGTACATGACCTTACGGGACTTTCCTACTTGGCAGTACATCTACGTATTAGTCATCGCTATTACC
ATG
Features (pLannotate 1.2.2; 18 found; start..end, strand, type, name):
      2..201     +  promoter       CMV promoter: human cytomegalovirus (CMV) immediate early promoter
    269..307     +  misc_feature   Ad SA (fragment): adenovirus major late transcript splice acceptor (Friedrich and Soriano, 1991)
    340..549     -  CDS            PTP (fragment): TERM_ADE02 - Experimental evidence at protein level: Swiss-Prot protein existence level 1. Protein covalently bound to the viral DNA that acts as a primer for viral genomic replication by DNA strand displacement. Assembles on the viral origin of replication in an initiation complex with viral polymerase, DBP, host NFIA and host POU2F1/OCT1. During initiation, the polymerase covalently couples the first dCTP with Ser- 580 of pTP. The terminal protein stimulates the template activity over 20 fold compared to protein-free templates. Neo-synthesized viral genomes are linked to two preterminal prot
    580..669     +  intron         chimeric intron (fragment): chimera between introns from adenovirus and immunoglobulin heavy chain genes
    688..734     +  CDS            IgH signal sequence (fragment): signal sequence from the mouse immunoglobulin heavy chain variable region
   2257..2880    +  CDS            Cd4 (fragment): CD4_RAT - Experimental evidence at protein level: Swiss-Prot protein existence level 1. Integral membrane glycoprotein that plays an essential role in the immune response and serves multiple functions in responses against both external and internal offenses. In T-cells, functions primarily as a coreceptor for MHC class II molecule:peptide complex. The antigens presented by class II peptides are derived from extracellular proteins while class I peptides are derived from cytosolic proteins. Interacts simultaneously with the T-cell receptor (TCR) and the MHC class II presented by antigen presenti
   3040..3095    +  polyA_signal   β-globin poly(A) signal: rabbit β-globin polyadenylation signal (Gil and Proudfoot, 1987)
   3609..5290    -  rep_origin     oriP (fragment): Epstein-Barr virus oriP replication origin (Yates et al., 2000)
   5417..5521    +  promoter       AmpR promoter: bla
   5522..6382    +  CDS            AmpR: β-lactamase; bla; confers resistance to ampicillin, carbenicillin, and related antibiotics
   6553..7141    +  rep_origin     ori: high-copy-number ColE1/pMB1/pBR322/pUC origin of replication
   7324..7416    +  CDS            lacI (fragment): lac repressor; lacI; The lac repressor binds to the lac operator to inhibit transcription in E. coli. This inhibition can be relieved by adding lactose or isopropyl-β-D-thiogalactopyranoside (IPTG).
   7429..7450    +  protein_bind   CAP binding site: CAP binding activates transcription in the presence of cAMP. E. coli catabolite activator protein
   7465..7495    +  promoter       lac promoter: promoter for the E. coli lac operon
   7503..7519    +  protein_bind   lac operator: The lac repressor binds to the lac operator to inhibit transcription in E. coli. This inhibition can be relieved by adding lactose or isopropyl-β-D-thiogalactopyranoside (IPTG). lac repressor encoded by lacI
   7589..7605    +  promoter       tet promoter (fragment): E. coli promoter for tetracycline efflux protein gene
   7615..7640    -  CDS            bla(M) (fragment): β-lactamase lacking the signal sequence; bla(M); allows cytosolic expression of β-lactamase
   7814..8193    +  enhancer       CMV enhancer: human cytomegalovirus immediate early enhancer
