[The description below was written by a language model from this plasmid's Addgene catalogue record and pLannotate feature annotations shown in this document.]
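Description:
Pm_MSP3.10-Cd4-bio-His is an 8.2 kb mammalian expression plasmid built on the pTT3 backbone and designed to produce a recombinant Plasmodium malariae merozoite surface protein, MSP3.10 (PmUG01_06022000), in mammalian cells. It is propagated in E. coli from a high-copy ColE1/pUC-type origin with ampicillin selection through the bla gene. The backbone also carries an Epstein-Barr virus oriP element, which allows episomal maintenance and boosts transient expression in cell lines that supply EBNA1. Remnants of lac regulatory sequences and short tet promoter and bla fragments appear to be backbone leftovers with no stated role.

Expression is driven by the CMV immediate early enhancer and promoter, which span the numbering origin of the circular map. These are followed by adenovirus-derived leader and splice sequences and a chimeric intron that improve transcript processing. The annotated "PTP" fragment on the reverse strand probably reflects this adenoviral leader region rather than a functional coding sequence. A mouse immunoglobulin heavy chain signal sequence precedes the insert, consistent with directing the protein into the secretory pathway. The roughly 1.5 kb chemically synthesised MSP3.10 insert lies between retained NotI and AscI sites; it is not itself annotated in the feature table but corresponds to the gap between the signal sequence and the tag. It is fused at its C terminus to rat Cd4 domains 3 and 4, a biotinylation sequence and a 6xHis tag, with a rabbit β-globin polyadenylation signal terminating the transcript. A tag of this kind generally permits nickel affinity purification and oriented capture on streptavidin surfaces. The plasmid belongs to a panel of antigens from human-infective Plasmodium species developed for serological surveillance.
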