Addgene plasmid #126826: Pm_MSP3.10-Cd4-bio-His
Purpose: Expression of recombinant P. malariae protein in mammalian cells
Depositing lab: Gavin Wright. Depositing organization: Wellcome Sanger Institute. Publication: A panel of recombinant proteins from human-infective Plasmodium species for serological surveillance. Muller-Sienerth N, Shilts J, Kadir KA, Yman V, Homann MV, Asghar M, Ngasala B, Singh B, Farnert A, Wright GJ. Malar J. 2020 Jan 17;19(1):31. doi: 10.1186/s12936-020-3111-5. PubMed 31952523.
Backbone
  Vector backbone: pTT3
  Backbone manufacturer: Yves Durocher, NRC
  Backbone size w/o insert (bp): 6688
  Total vector size (bp): 8193
  Vector type: Mammalian Expression
Growth in bacteria
  Bacterial resistance: Ampicillin, 100 μg/mL
  Growth temperature: 37°C
  Growth strain: DH5alpha
  Copy number: High Copy
Gene/Insert
  Gene/Insert name: MSP3.10 (alt name: PmUG01_06022000)
  Species: Plasmodium malariae
  Insert size (bp): 1505
  GenBank ID: SBT86733.1
  Entrez Gene: PmUG01_06022000 (a.k.a. PMUG01_06022000)
  Promoter: CMV
  Tag / fusion protein: ratCd4(d3+4)-bio-6His (C terminal on backbone)
  Cloning method: Restriction Enzyme; 5′ cloning site NotI (not destroyed); 3′ cloning site AscI (not destroyed)
  Sequencing primers: 5′ CMV-F
Resource information
  A portion of this plasmid was derived from a plasmid made by: Insert was chemically synthesised.
Terms and licenses: Academic/Nonprofit Terms; Industry Terms: Not Available to Industry
How to cite: Pm_MSP3.10-Cd4-bio-His was a gift from Gavin Wright (Addgene plasmid # 126826 ; http://n2t.net/addgene:126826 ; RRID:Addgene_126826)
